Addgene plasmid #73276: pCfB2904(XI-3 MarkerFree)
Purpose: (Empty Backbone) EasyClone-MarkerFree backbone vector for the addition of 1 or 2 genes and promoters for integration into site XI-3 (Chr XI: 93378..94567)
Depositing lab: Irina Borodina. Depositing organization: Danmarks Tekniske Universitet. Publication: EasyClone-MarkerFree: A vector toolkit for marker-less integration of genes into Saccharomyces cerevisiae via CRISPR-Cas9. Jessop-Fabre MM, Jakociunas T, Stovicek V, Dai Z, Jensen MK, Keasling JD, Borodina I. Biotechnol J. 2016 Aug;11(8):1110-7. doi: 10.1002/biot.201600147. Epub 2016 Jun 23. PubMed 27166612.
Backbone
  Vector backbone: p0385 (pXI-3-URA3-DR)
  Backbone manufacturer: DTU
  Backbone size (bp): 4548
  Modifications to backbone: The pCfB2904 vector was created by amplifying the p0385 (pXI-3-URA3-DR) with primers that were designed to attach to either side of the selection markers, creating a fragment that no longer contained the marker. These fragments were then ligated to form the marker-less vectors. The PAM sites in the integration regions were removed by site-directed mutagenesis.
  Vector type: Yeast Expression, CRISPR, Synthetic Biology
Growth in bacteria
  Bacterial resistance: Ampicillin, 100 μg/mL
  Growth temperature: 37°C
  Growth strain: DH5alpha
  Copy number: High Copy
Gene/Insert
  Cloning method: Restriction Enzyme
Terms and licenses: Academic/Nonprofit Terms; Industry Terms: Not Available to Industry
How to cite: pCfB2904(XI-3 MarkerFree) was a gift from Irina Borodina (Addgene plasmid # 73276 ; http://n2t.net/addgene:73276 ; RRID:Addgene_73276)
