[The description below was written by a language model from this plasmid's Addgene catalogue record and the feature table of its GenBank file.]
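Description:
pCfB2904(XI-3 MarkerFree) is an empty backbone from the EasyClone-MarkerFree toolkit, a set of integrative vectors for placing genes into defined chromosomal sites of Saccharomyces cerevisiae without leaving a selection marker behind. This member targets site XI-3 on chromosome XI. It was derived from p0385 (pXI-3-URA3-DR) by amplifying the parent plasmid outward from either side of its selection marker and religating the product, so no yeast marker remains. The PAM sites within the integration homology regions were then removed by site-directed mutagenesis. This presumably prevents Cas9 from re-cutting the locus, or the donor itself, once the cassette has integrated. The plasmid is about 4.5 kb and is maintained in E. coli through a high-copy ColE1/pUC-type origin and a beta-lactamase gene conferring ampicillin resistance. No yeast replication origin is annotated, consistent with an integration-only design.

The annotated payload region contains the S. cerevisiae ADH1 and CYC1 terminators close together, with a short gap between them. According to the record, one or two genes with their promoters are added by restriction-enzyme-based cloning, though the table does not annotate the cloning site. No promoters or coding sequences for yeast expression are present in the empty vector. The chromosomal homology arms are not annotated either, but two minimal FRT-like sites are called in the sequence flanking the terminator region. A T7 promoter and several standard sequencing primer sites are also marked. In use, the loaded cassette serves as a repair template that integrates at XI-3 following a CRISPR-Cas9 cut, supporting marker-less strain construction for metabolic engineering and synthetic biology.
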