LOCUS       Exported 4547 bp ds-DNA circular SYN 12-MAY-2021
DEFINITION  EasyClone-MarkerFree backbone vector for the addition of 1 or 2
            genes and promoters for integration into site XI-3 (Chr XI:
            93378..94567).
ACCESSION   .
VERSION     .
KEYWORDS    pCfB2904(XI-3 MarkerFree)
SOURCE      synthetic DNA construct
  ORGANISM  synthetic DNA construct
REFERENCE   1 (bases 1 to 4547)
  AUTHORS   Jessop-Fabre MM, Jakociunas T, Stovicek V, Dai Z, Jensen MK,
            Keasling JD, Borodina I
  TITLE     EasyClone-MarkerFree: A vector toolkit for marker-less integration
            of genes into Saccharomyces cerevisiae via CRISPR-Cas9.
  JOURNAL   Biotechnol J. 2016 Aug;11(8):1110-7. doi: 10.1002/biot.201600147.
            Epub 2016 Jun 23.
  PUBMED    27166612
REFERENCE   2 (bases 1 to 4547)
  AUTHORS   .
  TITLE     Direct Submission
  JOURNAL   Exported May 12, 2021 from SnapGene Server 1.1.58
            http://www.snapgene.com
FEATURES             Location/Qualifiers
     source          1..4547
                     /organism="synthetic DNA construct"
                     /mol_type="other DNA"
     primer_bind     622..641
                     /label=Amp-R
                     /note="Ampicillin resistance gene, reverse primer"
     promoter        complement(860..951)
                     /gene="bla"
                     /label=AmpR promoter
     primer_bind     993..1012
                     /label=Kan-R
                     /note="Kanamycin resistance gene, reverse primer"
     primer_bind     1018..1037
                     /label=pENTR-R
                     /note="pENTR vectors, reverse primer"
     protein_bind    1244..1277
                     /label=FRT (minimal)
                     /bound_moiety="FLP recombinase from the Saccharomyces
                     cerevisiae 2u plasmid"
                     /note="supports FLP-mediated excision but not integration
                     (Turan and Bode, 2011)"
     terminator      1931..2096
                     /gene="S. cerevisiae ADH1"
                     /label=ADH1 terminator
                     /note="transcription terminator for the S. cerevisiae
                     alcohol dehydrogenase 1 (ADH1) gene"
     primer_bind     2017..2041
                     /label=pHybLex-R
                     /note="ADH terminator, reverse primer"
     terminator      2155..2344
                     /gene="S. cerevisiae CYC1"
                     /label=CYC1 terminator
                     /note="transcription terminator for CYC1"
     primer_bind     complement(2361..2380)
                     /label=T7
                     /note="T7 promoter, forward primer"
     promoter        complement(2362..2380)
                     /label=T7 promoter
                     /note="promoter for bacteriophage T7 RNA polymerase"
     primer_bind     complement(2390..2406)
                     /label=M13 fwd
                     /note="common sequencing primer, one of multiple similar
                     variants"
     primer_bind     complement(2399..2421)
                     /label=M13/pUC Forward
                     /note="In lacZ gene"
     protein_bind    complement(3045..3078)
                     /label=FRT (minimal)
                     /bound_moiety="FLP recombinase from the Saccharomyces
                     cerevisiae 2u plasmid"
                     /note="supports FLP-mediated excision but not integration
                     (Turan and Bode, 2011)"
     primer_bind     complement(3548..3564)
                     /label=M13 fwd
                     /note="common sequencing primer, one of multiple similar
                     variants"
     primer_bind     complement(3663..3680)
                     /label=L4440
                     /note="L4440 vector, forward primer"
     rep_origin      complement(3834..4422)
                     /direction=LEFT
                     /label=ori
                     /note="high-copy-number ColE1/pMB1/pBR322/pUC origin of
                     replication"
     primer_bind     complement(3914..3933)
                     /label=pBR322ori-F
                     /note="pBR322 origin, forward primer"
     CDS             complement(4546..859)
                     /codon_start=1
                     /gene="bla"
                     /product="beta-lactamase"
                     /label=AmpR
                     /note="confers resistance to ampicillin, carbenicillin, and
                     related antibiotics"
                     /translation="MSIQHFRVALIPFFAAFCLPVFAHPETLVKVKDAEDQLGARVGYI
                     ELDLNSGKILESFRPEERFPMMSTFKVLLCGAVLSRIDAGQEQLGRRIHYSQNDLVEYS
                     PVTEKHLTDGMTVRELCSAAITMSDNTAANLLLTTIGGPKELTAFLHNMGDHVTRLDRW
                     EPELNEAIPNDERDTTMPVAMATTLRKLLTGELLTLASRQQLIDWMEADKVAGPLLRSA
                     LPAGWFIADKSGAGERGSRGIIAALGPDGKPSRIVVIYTTGSQATMDERNRQIAEIGAS
                     LIKHW"
ORIGIN
        1 accaatgctt aatcagtgag gcacctatct cagcgatctg tctatttcgt tcatccatag
       61 ttgcctgact ccccgtcgtg tagataacta cgatacggga gggcttacca tctggcccca
      121 gcgctgcgat gataccgcga gaaccacgct caccggctcc ggatttatca gcaataaacc
      181 agccagccgg aagggccgag cgcagaagtg gtcctgcaac tttatccgcc tccatccagt
      241 ctattaattg ttgccgggaa gctagagtaa gtagttcgcc agttaatagt ttgcgcaacg
      301 ttgttgccat cgctacaggc atcgtggtgt cacgctcgtc gtttggtatg gcttcattca
      361 gctccggttc ccaacgatca aggcgagtta catgatcccc catgttgtgc aaaaaagcgg
      421 ttagctcctt cggtcctccg atcgttgtca gaagtaagtt ggccgcagtg ttatcactca
      481 tggttatggc agcactgcat aattctctta ctgtcatgcc atccgtaaga tgcttttctg
      541 tgactggtga gtactcaacc aagtcattct gagaatagtg tatgcggcga ccgagttgct
      601 cttgcccggc gtcaatacgg gataataccg cgccacatag cagaacttta aaagtgctca
      661 tcattggaaa acgttcttcg gggcgaaaac tctcaaggat cttaccgctg ttgagatcca
      721 gttcgatgta acccactcgt gcacccaact gatcttcagc atcttttact ttcaccagcg
      781 tttctgggtg agcaaaaaca ggaaggcaaa atgccgcaaa aaagggaata agggcgacac
      841 ggaaatgttg aatactcata ttcttccttt ttcaatatta ttgaagcatt tatcagggtt
      901 attgtctcat gagcggatac atatttgaat gtatttagaa aaataaacaa ataggggtca
      961 gtgttacaac caattaacca attctgaaca ttatcgcgag cccatttata cctgaatatg
     1021 gctcataaca ccccttgttt gcctggcggc agtagcgcgg tggtcccacc tgaccccatg
     1081 ccgaactcag aagtgaaacg ccgtagcgcc gatggtagtg tggggactcc ccatgcgaga
     1141 gtagggaact gccaggcatc aaataaaacg aaaggctcag tcgaaagact gggcctttcg
     1201 cccgggctaa ttatggggtg tcgcccttat tcgactctat agtgaagttc ctattctcta
     1261 gaaagtatag gaacttctga agtggggatt taaatgcggc cgcgctgagg gtttaatagt
     1321 tacttgctct atgcgtttgc gcatcctctt tttacttttt ttttttcagt aaagcctaag
     1381 cataaatcgt tttatacgta cgacacgttc aacttttctt ggttagtagt ggcaatctct
     1441 gcaatacata cagggagtca tggtctatca tcttgtccaa tcaaagaagc atcggttcag
     1501 atcgagcaaa ctgtagggag aaaggaaagt agaaatgcag agtgtgctat atgtccaatc
     1561 tcggttttgt agtttggatg tcattagaga tctaccaccc aaccggctgc tttcatgtgg
     1621 aacagaaaag aaatcggggc gcttcctctt ctgtattcct ttagttaacg tttttattca
     1681 gccatctaac catcataccc ccatacggta acaaaacctc ttctaagaaa agaagtctct
     1741 gctcctccgc catcttattt ttattcgctg cgcgcgttta ttgtcgcatc gctggccagc
     1801 aaaaaattgg ttgccttttt ttacctaaaa aagacacatc taactgatta gttttccgtt
     1861 ttaggatatt gacgccaagc gtgcgtctga ttattaagtc ctcagcgagc tcgcatggaa
     1921 tgcgtgcgat gagcgacctc atgctatacc tgagaaagca acctgaccta caggaaagag
     1981 ttactcaaga ataagaattt tcgttttaaa acctaagagt cactttaaaa tttgtataca
     2041 cttatttttt ttataactta tttaataata aaaatcataa atcataagaa attcgcttat
     2101 ttagaagtgt caacaacgta tctaccaacg gaatgcgtgc gatcgcgtgc attcatccgc
     2161 tctaaccgaa aaggaaggag ttagacaacc tgaagtctag gtccctattt atttttttat
     2221 agttatgtta gtattaagaa cgttatttat atttcaaatt tttctttttt ttctgtacag
     2281 acgcgtgtac gcatgtaaca ttatactgaa aaccttgctt gagaaggttt tgggacgctc
     2341 gaagatcgcg tcccaattcg ccctatagtg agtcgtatta cgcgcgctca ctggccgtcg
     2401 ttttacaacg tcgtgactgg gaaaaccctg gcgttacccc tgcaggacta gtgctgaggc
     2461 attaatttac gtggattgag ccagcaatac agatcattat taaattgttt tgtacatgat
     2521 gttagtatat aatcgtaaag cttttctaat atgtatacct tatacatgga actccacaga
     2581 acttgcaaac ataccaaaaa tcccttattc ttgttcactc attttacatc aaaaaataat
     2641 atttcagtta ttaaggaaaa taaaaaaata gattagagaa gcattttgaa gaaatagtat
     2701 attcttttat tgaacctaag agcgtgatat ttttactcga aataaaatac gaaaaatcta
     2761 tgcactcatc tttccgacta ctattggctc ctgctcaaaa aaagagggaa aaaaagctcc
     2821 aaaattctat cttttcctat cgctcctgtc ctatccttat tacgttcatt actattttaa
     2881 tactatccat tcttttattt tcagtctaaa aaaaacattt ctcataacgg gaaaagcaaa
     2941 aaaatgtcaa gcttatacat caaaacacca ctgcatgcat tatctgctgg tccggattct
     3001 caattaagac ctcagcgcgg ccgcaaattt aaataaaatg aagtgaagtt cctatacttt
     3061 ctagagaata ggaacttcta tagtgagtcg aataagggcg acacaaaatt tattctaaat
     3121 gcataataaa tactgataac atcttatagt ttgtattata ttttgtatta tcgttgacat
     3181 gtataatttt gatatcaaaa actgattttc cctttattat tttcgagatt tattttctta
     3241 attctcttta acaaactaga aatattgtat atacaaaaaa tcataaataa tagatgaata
     3301 gtttaattat aggtgttcat caatcgaaaa agcaacgtat cttatttaaa gtgcgttgct
     3361 tttttctcat ttataaggtt aaataattct catatatcaa gcaaagtgac aggcgccctt
     3421 aaatattctg acaaatgctc tttccctaaa ctccccccat aaaaaaaccc gccgaagcgg
     3481 gtttttacgt tatttgcgga ttaacgatta ctcgttatca gaaccgccca gggggcccga
     3541 gcttaagact ggccgtcgtt ttacaacaca gaaagagttt gtagaaacgc aaaaaggcca
     3601 tccgtcaggg gccttctgct tagtttgatg cctggcagtt ccctactctc gccttccgct
     3661 tcctcgctca ctgactcgct gcgctcggtc gttcggctgc ggcgagcggt atcagctcac
     3721 tcaaaggcgg taatacggtt atccacagaa tcaggggata acgcaggaaa gaacatgtga
     3781 gcaaaaggcc agcaaaaggc caggaaccgt aaaaaggccg cgttgctggc gtttttccat
     3841 aggctccgcc cccctgacga gcatcacaaa aatcgacgct caagtcagag gtggcgaaac
     3901 ccgacaggac tataaagata ccaggcgttt ccccctggaa gctccctcgt gcgctctcct
     3961 gttccgaccc tgccgcttac cggatacctg tccgcctttc tcccttcggg aagcgtggcg
     4021 ctttctcata gctcacgctg taggtatctc agttcggtgt aggtcgttcg ctccaagctg
     4081 ggctgtgtgc acgaaccccc cgttcagccc gaccgctgcg ccttatccgg taactatcgt
     4141 cttgagtcca acccggtaag acacgactta tcgccactgg cagcagccac tggtaacagg
     4201 attagcagag cgaggtatgt aggcggtgct acagagttct tgaagtggtg ggctaactac
     4261 ggctacacta gaagaacagt atttggtatc tgcgctctgc tgaagccagt taccttcgga
     4321 aaaagagttg gtagctcttg atccggcaaa caaaccaccg ctggtagcgg tggttttttt
     4381 gtttgcaagc agcagattac gcgcagaaaa aaaggatctc aagaagatcc tttgatcttt
     4441 tctacggggt ctgacgctca gtggaacgac gcgcgcgtaa ctcacgttaa gggattttgg
     4501 tcatgagctt gcgccgtccc gtcaagtcag cgtaatgctc tgctttt
//
