>Addgene plasmid #73276 | pCfB2904(XI-3 MarkerFree) | addgene partial sequence | sequence record 165993 | pENTR-R 5'-ATGGCTCATAACACCCCTTG-3'
CCTGACCCCATGCCGAACTCAGAAGTGAAACGCCGTAGCGCCGATGGTAGTGTGGGGACTCCCCATGCGA
GAGTAGGGAACTGCCAGGCATCAAATAAAACGAAAGGCTCAGTCGAAAGACTGGGCCTTTCGCCCGGGCT
AATTATGGGGTGTCGCCCTTATTCGACTCTATAGTGAAGTTCCTATTCTCTAGAAAGTATAGGAACTTCT
GAAGTGGGGATTTAAATGCGGCCGCGCTGAGGGTTTAATAGTTACTTGCTCTATGCGTTTGCGCATCCTC
TTTTTACTTTTTTTTTTTCAGTAAAGCCTAAGCATAAATCGTTTTATACGTACGACACGTTCAACTTTTC
TTGGTTAGTAGTGGCAATCTCTGCAATACATACAGGGAGTCATGGTCTATCATCTTGTCCAATCAAAGAA
GCATCGGTTCAGATCGAGCAAACTGTAGGGAGAAAGGAAAGTAGAAATGCAGAGTGTGCTATATGTCCAA
TCTCGGTTTTGTAGTTTGGATGTCATTAGAGATCTACCACCCAACCGGCTGCTTTCATGTGGAACAGAAA
AGAAATCGGGGCGCTTCCTCTTCTGTATTCCTTTAGTTAACGTTTTTATTCAGCCATCTAACCATCATAC
CCCCATACGGTAACAAAACCTCTTCTAAGAAAAGAAGTCTCTGCTCCTCCGCCATCTTATTTTTATTCGC
TGCGCGCGTTTATTGTCGCATCGCTGGCCAGCAAAAAATTGGTTGCCTTTTTTTACCTAAAAAAGACACA
TCTAACTGATTAGTTTTCCGTTTTAGGATATTGACGCCAAGCGTGCGTCTGATTATTAAGTCCTCAGCGA
GCTCGCATGGAATGCGTGCGATGAGCGACCTCATGCTATACCTGAGAAAGCAACCTGACCTACAGGAAAG
AGTTACTCAAGA
