>Addgene plasmid #73276 | pCfB2904(XI-3 MarkerFree) | addgene partial sequence | sequence record 165994 | pNI-Rev 5'-CGTTGCTTTTTCGATTGATG-3'
TCTATTATTTATGATTTTTTGTATATACAATATTTCTAGTTTGTTAAAGAGAATTAAGAAAATAAATCTC
GAAAATAATAAAGGGAAAATCAGTTTTTGATATCAAAATTATACATGTCAACGATAATACAAAATATAAT
ACAAACTATAAGATGTTATCAGTATTTATTATGCATTTAGAATAAATTTTGTGTCGCCCTTATTCGACTC
ACTATAGAAGTTCCTATTCTCTAGAAAGTATAGGAACTTCACTTCATTTTATTTAAATTTGCGGCCGCGC
TGAGGTCTTAATTGAGAATCCGGACCAGCAGATAATGCATGCAGTGGTGTTTTGATGTATAAGCTTGACA
TTTTTTTGCTTTTCCCGTTATGAGAAATGTTTTTTTTAGACTGAAAATAAAAGAATGGATAGTATTAAAA
TAGTAATGAACGTAATAAGGATAGGACAGGAGCGATAGGAAAAGATAGAATTTTGGAGCTTTTTTTCCCT
CTTTTTTTGAGCAGGAGCCAATAGTAGTCGGAAAGATGAGTGCATAGATTTTTCGTATTTTATTTCGAGT
AAAAATATCACGCTCTTAGGTTCAATAAAAGAATATACTATTTCTTCAAAATGCTTCTCTAATCTATTTT
TTTATTTTCCTTAATAACTGAAATATTATTTTTTGATGTAAAATGAGTGAACAAGAATAAGGGATTTTTG
GTATGTTTGCAAGTTCTGTGGAGTTCCATGTATAAGGTATACATATTAGAAAAGCTTTACGATTATATAC
TAACATCATGTACAAAACAATTTAATAATGATCTGTATTGCTGGCTCAATCCACGTAAATTAATGCCTCA
GCACTAGTCCTGCAGGGGTAACGCCAGGGTTTTCCCAGTCACGACGTTGTAAAACGACGGCCAGTGAGCG
CGCGTAATACGACTCACTATAGGGCGAATTGGGACGCGATCTTCGAGCGTCCCAAAACCTTCTCAAGCAA
GG
